Addgene plasmid #88920: 2xNLS-pMJ915v2-sfGFP
Purpose: For expression of modified SpyCas9 in e.coli.
Depositing lab: Jennifer Doudna. Depositing organization: University of California, Berkeley. Publication: Efficient genome editing in the mouse brain by local delivery of engineered Cas9 ribonucleoprotein complexes. Staahl BT, Benekareddy M, Coulon-Bainier C, Banfal AA, Floor SN, Sabo JK, Urnes C, Munares GA, Ghosh A, Doudna JA. Nat Biotechnol. 2017 Feb 13. doi: 10.1038/nbt.3806. PubMed 28191903.
Backbone
  Vector backbone: pMJ915
  Vector type: Bacterial Expression, CRISPR
Growth in bacteria
  Bacterial resistance: Ampicillin, 100 μg/mL
  Growth temperature: 37°C
  Growth strain: DH5alpha
  Copy number: Unknown
Gene/Insert 1
  Gene/Insert name: Cas9
Gene/Insert 2
  Gene/Insert name: T7
Terms and licenses: Academic/Nonprofit Terms; Industry Terms: Not Available to Industry
How to cite: 2xNLS-pMJ915v2-sfGFP was a gift from Jennifer Doudna (Addgene plasmid # 88920 ; http://n2t.net/addgene:88920 ; RRID:Addgene_88920)
