[The description below was written by a language model from this plasmid's Addgene catalogue record and pLannotate feature annotations shown in this document.]
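Description:
2xNLS-pMJ915v2-sfGFP is a bacterial expression plasmid of about 10.9 kb, built on the pMJ915 backbone, for producing a modified Streptococcus pyogenes Cas9 protein in E. coli. It is maintained through a ColE1/pMB1-type origin accompanied by the pBR322 bom region and the rop gene, which normally moderates copy number (the catalogue lists copy number as unknown). Selection is by ampicillin through β-lactamase expressed from its own promoter. Two fragments of a tetracycline resistance gene and its promoter are also annotated. These appear to be disrupted remnants of the pBR322-derived backbone, and tetracycline is not listed as a selection.

The expression cassette is driven by a T7 promoter with the phage T7 gene 10 ribosome binding site, so it requires a host that supplies T7 RNA polymerase, and it ends at a T7 terminator. The annotated coding regions run in order from an N-terminal 6xHis tag, to a cytosolic maltose binding protein lacking its signal sequence, then Cas9, and finally superfolder GFP. This arrangement is consistent with a single fusion protein in which His and MBP assist affinity purification and solubility and sfGFP provides a fluorescent label. The name indicates two nuclear localisation signals, but the feature table does not annotate them, nor any protease cleavage site between MBP and Cas9, so their positions cannot be stated from the record. A short match to a T7 gene 10B-derived solubility tag just before the terminator is probably vector-derived sequence. The associated publication concerns genome editing in the mouse brain by local delivery of engineered Cas9 ribonucleoprotein complexes, which suggests that this plasmid supplies purified fluorescent Cas9 for that purpose.
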