Features (pLannotate 1.2.2; 17 found; start..end, strand, type, name):
    338..356     +  promoter       T7 promoter: promoter for bacteriophage T7 RNA polymerase
    445..467     +  RBS            RBS: efficient ribosome binding site from bacteriophage T7 gene 10 (Olins and Rangwala, 1989)
    487..504     +  CDS            6xHis: 6xHis affinity tag
    514..1614    +  CDS            MBP: maltose binding protein from E. coli; malE (mutated); This version of the gene does not encode a signal sequence, so MBP will remain in the cytosol.
   1777..5880    +  CDS            cas9: CAS9_STRP1 - Also known as csn1 From Streptococcus pyogenes serotype M1.
   5944..6654    +  CDS            Superfolder GFP: Superfolder GFP is a basic (constitutively fluorescent) green fluorescent protein published in 2005, derived from Aequorea victoria. It is reported to be a very rapidly-maturing weak dimer.
   6740..6789    +  CDS            SET1 (fragment): solubility-enhancement tag derived from T7 phage gene 10B
   6797..6844    +  terminator     T7 terminator: transcription terminator for bacteriophage T7 RNA polymerase
   6870..7162    -  CDS            TcR (fragment): tetracycline efflux protein; tet; confers resistance to tetracycline
   7210..7238    -  promoter       tet promoter: E. coli promoter for tetracycline efflux protein gene
   7351..7455    +  promoter       AmpR promoter: bla
   7456..8316    +  CDS            AmpR: β-lactamase; bla; confers resistance to ampicillin, carbenicillin, and related antibiotics
   8487..9075    +  rep_origin     ori: high-copy-number ColE1/pMB1/pBR322/pUC origin of replication
   9261..9400    -  misc_feature   bom: basis of mobility region from pBR322
   9502..9693    -  CDS            rop: Rop protein, which maintains plasmids at low copy number; rop
   9710..10090   +  CDS            YPB1_ECOLX: Protein predicted: Swiss-Prot protein existence level 4. From Escherichia coli.
  10332..316     -  CDS            TcR (fragment) (across the origin): tetracycline efflux protein; tet; confers resistance to tetracycline
>Addgene plasmid #88920 | 2xNLS-pMJ915v2-sfGFP | addgene full sequence | sequence record 177421 | Addgene NGS Result
GGAGCTGACTGGGTTGAAGGCTCTCAAGGGCATCGGTCGACGCTCTCCCTTATGCGACTCCTGCATTAGG
AAGCAGCCCAGTAGTAGGTTGAGGCCGTTGAGCACCGCCGCCGCAAGGAATGGTGCATGCAAGGAGATGG
CGCCCAACAGTCCCCCGGCCACGGGGCCTGCCACCATACCCACGCCGAAACAAGCGCTCATGAGCCCGAA
GTGGCGAGCCCGATCTTCCCCATCGGTGATGTCGGCGATATAGGCGCCAGCAACCGCACCTGTGGCGCCG
GTGATGCCGGCCACGATGCGTCCGGCGTAGAGGATCGAGATCTCGATCCCGCGAAATTAATACGACTCAC
TATAGGGAGACCACAACGGTTTCCCTCTAGTGCCGGCTCCGGAGAGCTCTTTAATTAAGCGGCCGCCCTG
CAGGACTCGAGTTCTAGAAATAATTTTGTTTAACTTTAAGAAGGAGATATACATATGAAATCTTCTCACC
ATCACCATCACCATGGTTCTTCTATGAAAATCGAAGAAGGTAAACTGGTAATCTGGATTAACGGCGATAA
AGGCTATAACGGTCTCGCTGAAGTCGGTAAGAAATTCGAGAAAGATACCGGAATTAAAGTCACCGTTGAG
CATCCGGATAAACTGGAAGAGAAATTCCCACAGGTTGCGGCAACTGGCGATGGCCCTGACATTATCTTCT
GGGCACACGACCGCTTTGGTGGCTACGCTCAATCTGGCCTGTTGGCTGAAATCACCCCGGACAAAGCGTT
CCAGGACAAGCTGTATCCGTTTACCTGGGATGCCGTACGTTACAACGGCAAGCTGATTGCTTACCCGATC
GCTGTTGAAGCGTTATCGCTGATTTATAACAAAGATCTGCTGCCGAACCCGCCAAAAACCTGGGAAGAGA
TCCCGGCGCTGGATAAAGAACTGAAAGCGAAAGGTAAGAGCGCGCTGATGTTCAACCTGCAAGAACCGTA
CTTCACCTGGCCGCTGATTGCTGCTGACGGGGGTTATGCGTTCAAGTATGAAAACGGCAAGTACGACATT
AAAGACGTGGGCGTGGATAACGCTGGCGCGAAAGCGGGTCTGACCTTCCTGGTTGACCTGATTAAAAACA
AACACATGAATGCAGACACCGATTACTCCATCGCAGAAGCTGCCTTTAATAAAGGCGAAACAGCGATGAC
CATCAACGGCCCGTGGGCATGGTCCAACATCGACACCAGCAAAGTGAATTATGGTGTAACGGTACTGCCG
ACCTTCAAGGGTCAACCATCCAAACCGTTCGTTGGCGTGCTGAGCGCAGGTATTAACGCCGCCAGTCCGA
ACAAAGAGCTGGCAAAAGAGTTCCTCGAAAACTATCTGCTGACTGATGAAGGTCTGGAAGCGGTTAATAA
AGACAAACCGCTGGGTGCCGTAGCGCTGAAGTCTTACGAGGAAGAGTTGGCGAAAGATCCACGTATTGCC
GCCACTATGGAAAACGCCCAGAAAGGTGAAATCATGCCGAACATCCCGCAGATGTCCGCTTTCTGGTATG
CCGTGCGTACTGCGGTGATCAACGCCGCCAGCGGTCGTCAGACTGTCGATGAAGCCCTGAAAGACGCGCA
GACTAATTCGAGCTCGAACAACAACAACAATAACAATAACAACAACCTCGGGATCGAGGAAAACCTGTAC
TTCCAATCCAATGCCACTCCAAAGAAGAAACGGAAAGTAGGCGGCTCCCCCAAGAAGAAGCGGAAGGTAG
GTATCCACGGAGTCCCAGCAGCTACCATGGATAAGAAATACTCAATAGGCTTAGATATCGGCACAAATAG
CGTCGGATGGGCGGTGATCACTGATGAATATAAGGTTCCGTCTAAAAAGTTCAAGGTTCTGGGAAATACA
GACCGCCACAGTATCAAAAAAAATCTTATAGGGGCTCTTTTATTTGACAGTGGAGAGACAGCGGAAGCGA
CTCGTCTCAAACGGACAGCTCGTAGAAGGTATACACGTCGGAAGAATCGTATTTGTTATCTACAGGAGAT
TTTTTCAAATGAGATGGCGAAAGTAGATGATAGTTTCTTTCATCGACTTGAAGAGTCTTTTTTGGTGGAA
GAAGACAAGAAGCATGAACGTCATCCTATTTTTGGAAATATAGTAGATGAAGTTGCTTATCATGAGAAAT
ATCCAACTATCTATCATCTGCGAAAAAAATTGGTAGATTCTACTGATAAAGCGGATTTGCGCTTAATCTA
TTTGGCCTTAGCGCATATGATTAAGTTTCGTGGTCATTTTTTGATTGAGGGAGATTTAAATCCTGATAAT
AGTGATGTGGACAAACTATTTATCCAGTTGGTACAAACCTACAATCAATTATTTGAAGAAAACCCTATTA
ACGCAAGTGGAGTAGATGCTAAAGCGATTCTTTCTGCACGATTGAGTAAATCAAGACGATTAGAAAATCT
CATTGCTCAGCTCCCCGGTGAGAAGAAAAATGGCTTATTTGGGAATCTCATTGCTTTGTCATTGGGTTTG
ACCCCTAATTTTAAATCAAATTTTGATTTGGCAGAAGATGCTAAATTACAGCTTTCAAAAGATACTTACG
ATGATGATTTAGATAATTTATTGGCGCAAATTGGAGATCAATATGCTGATTTGTTTTTGGCAGCTAAGAA
TTTATCAGATGCTATTTTACTTTCAGATATCCTAAGAGTAAATACTGAAATAACTAAGGCTCCCCTATCA
GCTTCAATGATTAAACGCTACGATGAACATCATCAAGACTTGACTCTTTTAAAAGCTTTAGTTCGACAAC
AACTTCCAGAAAAGTATAAAGAAATCTTTTTTGATCAATCAAAAAACGGATATGCAGGTTATATTGATGG
GGGAGCTAGCCAAGAAGAATTTTATAAATTTATCAAACCAATTTTAGAAAAAATGGATGGTACTGAGGAA
TTATTGGTGAAACTAAATCGTGAAGATTTGCTGCGCAAGCAACGGACCTTTGACAACGGCTCTATTCCCC
ATCAAATTCACTTGGGTGAGCTGCATGCTATTTTGAGAAGACAAGAAGACTTTTATCCATTTTTAAAAGA
CAATCGTGAGAAGATTGAAAAAATCTTGACTTTTCGAATTCCTTATTATGTTGGTCCATTGGCGCGTGGC
AATAGTCGTTTTGCATGGATGACTCGGAAGTCTGAAGAAACAATTACCCCATGGAATTTTGAAGAAGTTG
TCGATAAAGGTGCTTCAGCTCAATCATTTATTGAACGCATGACAAACTTTGATAAAAATCTTCCAAATGA
AAAAGTACTACCAAAACATAGTTTGCTTTATGAGTATTTTACGGTTTATAACGAATTGACAAAGGTCAAA
TATGTTACTGAAGGAATGCGAAAACCAGCATTTCTTTCAGGTGAACAGAAGAAAGCCATTGTTGATTTAC
TCTTCAAAACAAATCGAAAAGTAACCGTTAAGCAATTAAAAGAAGATTATTTCAAAAAAATAGAATGTTT
TGATAGTGTTGAAATTTCAGGAGTTGAAGATAGATTTAATGCTTCATTAGGTACCTACCATGATTTGCTA
AAAATTATTAAAGATAAAGATTTTTTGGATAATGAAGAAAATGAAGATATCTTAGAGGATATTGTTTTAA
CATTGACCTTATTTGAAGATAGGGAGATGATTGAGGAAAGACTTAAAACATATGCTCACCTCTTTGATGA
TAAGGTGATGAAACAGCTTAAACGTCGCCGTTATACTGGTTGGGGACGTTTGTCTCGAAAATTGATTAAT
GGTATTAGGGATAAGCAATCTGGCAAAACAATATTAGATTTTTTGAAATCAGATGGTTTTGCCAATCGCA
ATTTTATGCAGCTGATCCATGATGATAGTTTGACATTTAAAGAAGACATTCAAAAAGCACAAGTGTCTGG
ACAAGGCGATAGTTTACATGAACATATTGCAAATTTAGCTGGTAGCCCTGCTATTAAAAAAGGTATTTTA
CAGACTGTAAAAGTTGTTGATGAATTGGTCAAAGTAATGGGGCGGCATAAGCCAGAAAATATCGTTATTG
AAATGGCACGTGAAAATCAGACAACTCAAAAGGGCCAGAAAAATTCGCGAGAGCGTATGAAACGAATCGA
AGAAGGTATCAAAGAATTAGGAAGTCAGATTCTTAAAGAGCATCCTGTTGAAAATACTCAATTGCAAAAT
GAAAAGCTCTATCTCTATTATCTCCAAAATGGAAGAGACATGTATGTGGACCAAGAATTAGATATTAATC
GTTTAAGTGATTATGATGTCGATCACATTGTTCCACAAAGTTTCCTTAAAGACGATTCAATAGACAATAA
GGTCTTAACGCGTTCTGATAAAAATCGTGGTAAATCGGATAACGTTCCAAGTGAAGAAGTAGTCAAAAAG
ATGAAAAACTATTGGAGACAACTTCTAAACGCCAAGTTAATCACTCAACGTAAGTTTGATAATTTAACGA
AAGCTGAACGTGGAGGTTTGAGTGAACTTGATAAAGCTGGTTTTATCAAACGCCAATTGGTTGAAACTCG
CCAAATCACTAAGCATGTGGCACAAATTTTGGATAGTCGCATGAATACTAAATACGATGAAAATGATAAA
CTTATTCGAGAGGTTAAAGTGATTACCTTAAAATCTAAATTAGTTTCTGACTTCCGAAAAGATTTCCAAT
TCTATAAAGTACGTGAGATTAACAATTACCATCATGCCCATGATGCGTATCTAAATGCCGTCGTTGGAAC
TGCTTTGATTAAGAAATATCCAAAACTTGAATCGGAGTTTGTCTATGGTGATTATAAAGTTTATGATGTT
CGTAAAATGATTGCTAAGTCTGAGCAAGAAATAGGCAAAGCAACCGCAAAATATTTCTTTTACTCTAATA
TCATGAACTTCTTCAAAACAGAAATTACACTTGCAAATGGAGAGATTCGCAAACGCCCTCTAATCGAAAC
TAATGGGGAAACTGGAGAAATTGTCTGGGATAAAGGGCGAGATTTTGCCACAGTGCGCAAAGTATTGTCC
ATGCCCCAAGTCAATATTGTCAAGAAAACAGAAGTACAGACAGGCGGATTCTCCAAGGAGTCAATTTTAC
CAAAAAGAAATTCGGACAAGCTTATTGCTCGTAAAAAAGACTGGGATCCAAAAAAATATGGTGGTTTTGA
TAGTCCAACGGTAGCTTATTCAGTCCTAGTGGTTGCTAAGGTGGAAAAAGGGAAATCGAAGAAGTTAAAA
TCCGTTAAAGAGTTACTAGGGATCACAATTATGGAAAGAAGTTCCTTTGAAAAAAATCCGATTGACTTTT
TAGAAGCTAAAGGATATAAGGAAGTTAAAAAAGACTTAATCATTAAACTACCTAAATATAGTCTTTTTGA
GTTAGAAAACGGTCGTAAACGGATGCTGGCTAGTGCCGGAGAATTACAAAAAGGAAATGAGCTGGCTCTG
CCAAGCAAATATGTGAATTTTTTATATTTAGCTAGTCATTATGAAAAGTTGAAGGGTAGTCCAGAAGATA
ACGAACAAAAACAATTGTTTGTGGAGCAGCATAAGCATTATTTAGATGAGATTATTGAGCAAATCAGTGA
ATTTTCTAAGCGTGTTATTTTAGCAGATGCCAATTTAGATAAAGTTCTTAGTGCATATAACAAACATAGA
GACAAACCAATACGTGAACAAGCAGAAAATATTATTCATTTATTTACGTTGACGAATCTTGGAGCTCCCG
CTGCTTTTAAATATTTTGATACAACAATTGATCGTAAACGATATACGTCTACAAAAGAAGTTTTAGATGC
CACTCTTATCCATCAATCCATCACTGGTCTTTATGAAACACGCATTGATTTGAGTCAGCTAGGAGGTGAC
GGGTCACCTAAGAAAAAACGAAAAGTTGAGGATCCTAAAAAGAAACGAAAAGTTGATACCGGTTCTAAAG
GTGAAGAACTGTTCACCGGTGTTGTTCCGATCCTGGTTGAACTGGATGGTGATGTTAACGGCCACAAATT
CTCTGTTCGTGGTGAAGGTGAAGGTGATGCAACCAACGGTAAACTGACCCTGAAATTCATCTGCACTACC
GGTAAACTGCCGGTTCCATGGCCGACTCTGGTGACTACCCTGACCTATGGTGTTCAGTGTTTTTCTCGTT
ACCCGGATCACATGAAGCAGCATGATTTCTTCAAATCTGCAATGCCGGAAGGTTATGTACAGGAGCGCAC
CATTTCTTTCAAAGACGATGGCACCTACAAAACCCGTGCAGAGGTTAAATTTGAAGGTGATACTCTGGTG
AACCGTATTGAACTGAAAGGCATTGATTTCAAAGAGGACGGCAACATCCTGGGCCACAAACTGGAATATA
ACTTCAACTCCCATAACGTTTACATCACCGCAGACAAACAGAAGAACGGTATCAAAGCTAACTTCAAAAT
TCGCCATAACGTTGAAGACGGTAGCGTACAGCTGGCGGACCACTACCAGCAGAACACTCCGATCGGTGAT
GGTCCGGTTCTGCTGCCGGATAACCACTACCTGTCCACCCAGTCTGTTCTGTCCAAAGACCCGAACGAAA
AGCGCGACCACATGGTGCTGCTGGAGTTCGTTACTGCAGCAGGTATCACGCACGGCATGGATGAGCTCTA
CAAATAATAACATTGGAAGTGGATAACGGATCCGCGATCGCGGCGCGCCACCTGGTGGCCGGCCGGTACC
ACGCGTGCGCGCTGATCCGGCTGCTAACAAAGCCCGAAAGGAAGCTGAGTTGGCTGCTGCCACCGCTGAG
CAATAACTAGCATAACCCCTTGGGGCCTCTAAACGGGTCTTGAGGGGTTTTTTGCTGAAAGGAGGAACTA
TATCCGGATATCCACAGGACGGGTGTGGTCGCCATGATCGCGTAGTCGATAGTGGCTCCAAGTAGCGAAG
CGAGCAGGACTGGGCGGCGGCCAAAGCGGTCGGACAGTGCTCCGAGAACGGGTGCGCATAGAAATTGCAT
CAACGCATATAGCGCTAGCAGCACGCCATAGTGACTGGCGATGCTGTCGGAATGGACGATATCCCGCAAG
AGGCCCGGCAGTACCGGCATAACCAAGCCTATGCCTACAGCATCCAGGGTGACGGTGCCGAGGATGACGA
TGAGCGCATTGTTAGATTTCATACACGGTGCCTGACTGCGTTAGCAATTTAACTGTGATAAACTACCGCA
TTAAAGCTTATCGATGATAAGCTGTCAAACATGAGAATTCTTGAAGACGAAAGGGCCTCGTGATACGCCT
ATTTTTATAGGTTAATGTCATGATAATAATGGTTTCTTAGACGTCAGGTGGCACTTTTCGGGGAAATGTG
CGCGGAACCCCTATTTGTTTATTTTTCTAAATACATTCAAATATGTATCCGCTCATGAGACAATAACCCT
GATAAATGCTTCAATAACATTGAAAAAGGAAGAGTATGAGTATTCAACATTTCCGTGTCGCCCTTATTCC
CTTTTTTGCGGCATTTTGCCTTCCTGTTTTTGCTCACCCAGAAACGCTGGTGAAAGTAAAAGATGCTGAA
GATCAGTTGGGTGCACGAGTGGGTTACATCGAACTGGATCTCAACAGCGGTAAGATCCTTGAGAGTTTTC
GCCCCGAAGAACGTTTTCCAATGATGAGCACTTTTAAAGTTCTGCTATGTGGCGCGGTATTATCCCGTGT
TGACGCCGGGCAAGAGCAACTCGGTCGCCGCATACACTATTCTCAGAATGACTTGGTTGAGTACTCACCA
GTCACAGAAAAGCATCTTACGGATGGCATGACAGTAAGAGAATTATGCAGTGCTGCCATAACCATGAGTG
ATAACACTGCGGCCAACTTACTTCTGACAACGATCGGAGGACCGAAGGAGCTAACCGCTTTTTTGCACAA
CATGGGGGATCATGTAACTCGCCTTGATCGTTGGGAACCGGAGCTGAATGAAGCCATACCAAACGACGAG
CGTGACACCACGATGCCTGCAGCAATGGCAACAACGTTGCGCAAACTATTAACTGGCGAACTACTTACTC
TAGCTTCCCGGCAACAATTAATAGACTGGATGGAGGCGGATAAAGTTGCAGGACCACTTCTGCGCTCGGC
CCTTCCGGCTGGCTGGTTTATTGCTGATAAATCTGGAGCCGGTGAGCGTGGGTCTCGCGGTATCATTGCA
GCACTGGGGCCAGATGGTAAGCCCTCCCGTATCGTAGTTATCTACACGACGGGGAGTCAGGCAACTATGG
ATGAACGAAATAGACAGATCGCTGAGATAGGTGCCTCACTGATTAAGCATTGGTAACTGTCAGACCAAGT
TTACTCATATATACTTTAGATTGATTTAAAACTTCATTTTTAATTTAAAAGGATCTAGGTGAAGATCCTT
TTTGATAATCTCATGACCAAAATCCCTTAACGTGAGTTTTCGTTCCACTGAGCGTCAGACCCCGTAGAAA
AGATCAAAGGATCTTCTTGAGATCCTTTTTTTCTGCGCGTAATCTGCTGCTTGCAAACAAAAAAACCACC
GCTACCAGCGGTGGTTTGTTTGCCGGATCAAGAGCTACCAACTCTTTTTCCGAAGGTAACTGGCTTCAGC
AGAGCGCAGATACCAAATACTGTCCTTCTAGTGTAGCCGTAGTTAGGCCACCACTTCAAGAACTCTGTAG
CACCGCCTACATACCTCGCTCTGCTAATCCTGTTACCAGTGGCTGCTGCCAGTGGCGATAAGTCGTGTCT
TACCGGGTTGGACTCAAGACGATAGTTACCGGATAAGGCGCAGCGGTCGGGCTGAACGGGGGGTTCGTGC
ACACAGCCCAGCTTGGAGCGAACGACCTACACCGAACTGAGATACCTACAGCGTGAGCTATGAGAAAGCG
CCACGCTTCCCGAAGGGAGAAAGGCGGACAGGTATCCGGTAAGCGGCAGGGTCGGAACAGGAGAGCGCAC
GAGGGAGCTTCCAGGGGGAAACGCCTGGTATCTTTATAGTCCTGTCGGGTTTCGCCACCTCTGACTTGAG
CGTCGATTTTTGTGATGCTCGTCAGGGGGGCGGAGCCTATGGAAAAACGCCAGCAACGCGGCCTTTTTAC
GGTTCCTGGCCTTTTGCTGGCCTTTTGCTCACATGTTCTTTCCTGCGTTATCCCCTGATTCTGTGGATAA
CCGTATTACCGCCTTTGAGTGAGCTGATACCGCTCGCCGCAGCCGAACGACCGAGCGCAGCGAGTCAGTG
AGCGAGGAAGCGGAAGAGCGCCTGATGCGGTATTTTCTCCTTACGCATCTGTGCGGTATTTCACACCGCA
ATGGTGCACTCTCAGTACAATCTGCTCTGATGCCGCATAGTTAAGCCAGTATACACTCCGCTATCGCTAC
GTGACTGGGTCATGGCTGCGCCCCGACACCCGCCAACACCCGCTGACGCGCCCTGACGGGCTTGTCTGCT
CCCGGCATCCGCTTACAGACAAGCTGTGACCGTCTCCGGGAGCTGCATGTGTCAGAGGTTTTCACCGTCA
TCACCGAAACGCGCGAGGCAGCTGCGGTAAAGCTCATCAGCGTGGTCGTGAAGCGATTCACAGATGTCTG
CCTGTTCATCCGCGTCCAGCTCGTTGAGTTTCTCCAGAAGCGTTAATGTCTGGCTTCTGATAAAGCGGGC
CATGTTAAGGGCGGTTTTTTCCTGTTTGGTCACTGATGCCTCCGTGTAAGGGGGATTTCTGTTCATGGGG
GTAATGATACCGATGAAACGAGAGAGGATGCTCACGATACGGGTTACTGATGATGAACATGCCCGGTTAC
TGGAACGTTGTGAGGGTAAACAACTGGCGGTATGGATGCGGCGGGACCAGAGAAAAATCACTCAGGGTCA
ATGCCAGCGCTTCGTTAATACAGATGTAGGTGTTCCACAGGGTAGCCAGCAGCATCCTGCGATGCAGATC
CGGAACATAATGGTGCAGGGCGCTGACTTCCGCGTTTCCAGACTTTACGAAACACGGAAACCGAAGACCA
TTCATGTTGTTGCTCAGGTCGCAGACGTTTTGCAGCAGCAGTCGCTTCACGTTCGCTCGCGTATCGGTGA
TTCATTCTGCTAACCAGTAAGGCAACCCCGCCAGCCTAGCCGGGTCCTCAACGACAGGAGCACGATCATG
CGCACCCGTGGCCAGGACCCAACGCTGCCCGAGATGCGCCGCGTGCGGCTGCTGGAGATGGCGGACGCGA
TGGATATGTTCTGCCAAGGGTTGGTTTGCGCATTCACAGTTCTCCGCAAGAATTGATTGGCTCCAATTCT
TGGAGTGGTGAATCCGTTAGCGAGGTGCCGCCGGCTTCCATTCAGGTCGAGGTGGCCCGGCTCCATGCAC
CGCGACGCAACGCGGGGAGGCAGACAAGGTATAGGGCGGCGCCTACAATCCATGCCAACCCGTTCCATGT
GCTCGCCGAGGCGGCATAAATCGCCGTGACGATCAGCGGTCCAATGATCGAAGTTAGGCTGGTAAGAGCC
GCGAGCGATCCTTGAAGCTGTCCCTGATGGTCGTCATCTACCTGCCTGGACAGCATGGCCTGCAACGCGG
GCATCCCGATGCCGCCGGAAGCGAGAAGAATCATAATGGGGAAGGCCATCCAGCCTCGCGTCGCGAACGC
CAGCAAGACGTAGCCCAGCGCGTCGGCCGCCATGCCGGCGATAATGGCCTGCTTCTCGCCGAAACGTTTG
GTGGCGGGACCAGTGACGAAGGCTTGAGCGAGGGCGTGCAAGATTCCGAATACCGCAAGCGACAGGCCGA
TCATCGTCGCGCTCCAGCGAAAGCGGTCCTCGCCGAAAATGACCCAGAGCGCTGCCGGCACCTGTCCTAC
GAGTTGCATGATAAAGAAGACAGTCATAAGTGCGGCGACGATAGTCATGCCCCGCGCCCACCGGAA
